>Addgene plasmid #163706 | pAAV-hSyn-DIO-hMECP2-cycle3GFP | addgene full sequence | sequence record 327851 | Addgene NGS Result
CCTGCAGGCAGCTGCGCGCTCGCTCGCTCACTGAGGCCGCCCGGGCGTCGGGCGACCTTTGGTCGCCCGG
CCTCAGTGAGCGAGCGAGCGCGCAGAGAGGGAGTGGCCAACTCCATCACTAGGGGTTCCTGCGGCCGCAC
GCGTGTGTCTAGACTGCAGAGGGCCCTGCGTATGAGTGCAAGTGGGTTTTAGGACCAGGATGAGGCGGGG
TGGGGGTGCCTACCTGACGACCGACCCCGACCCACTGGACAAGCACCCAACCCCCATTCCCCAAATTGCG
CATCCCCTATCAGAGAGGGGGAGGGGAAACAGGATGCGGCGAGGCGCGTGCGCACTGCCAGCTTCAGCAC
CGCGGACAGTGCCTTCGCCCCCGCCTGGCGGCGCGCGCCACCGCCGCCTCAGCACTGAAGGCGCGCTGAC
GTCACTCGCCGGTCCCCCGCAAACTCCCCTTCCCGGCCACCTTGGTCGCGTCCGCGCCGCCGCCGGCCCA
GCCGGACCGCACCACGCGAGGCGCGAGATAGGGGGGCACGGGCGCGACCATCTGCGCTGCGGCGCCGGCG
ACTCAGCGCTGCCTCAGTCTGCGGTGGGCAGCGGAGGAGTCGTGTCGTGCCTGAGAGCGCAGTCGAGAAG
GTACCGGATCCTCTAGAGTCGACTCCGGAATAACTTCGTATAGGATACTTTATACGAAGTTATGCAGAAT
GGTAGCTGGATTGTAGCTGCTATTAGCAATATGAAACCTCTTAATAACTTCGTATAGCATACATTATACG
AAGTTATGGCGCGCCACTAGTCGATCCGCCGTTTTATTTGTAGAGCTCATCCATGCCATGTGTAATCCCA
GCAGCAGTTACAAACTCAAGAAGGACCATGTGGTCACGCTTTTCGTTGGGATCTTTCGAAAGGGCAGATT
GTGTCGACAGGTAATGGTTGTCTGGTAAAAGGACAGGGCCATCGCCAATTGGAGTATTTTGTTGATAATG
GTCTGCTAGTTGAACGGATCCATCTTCAATGTTGTGGCGAATTTTGAAGTTAGCTTTGATTCCATTCTTT
TGTTTGTCTGCCGTGATGTATACATTGTGTGAGTTATAGTTGTACTCGAGTTTGTGTCCGAGAATGTTTC
CATCTTCTTTAAAATCAATACCTTTTAACTCGATACGATTAACAAGGGTATCACCTTCAAACTTGACTTC
AGCACGCGTCTTGTAGTTCCCGTCATCTTTGAAAGATATAGTGCGTTCCTGTACATAACCTTCGGGCATG
GCACTCTTGAAAAAGTCATGCCGTTTCATATGATCCGGATAACGGGAAAAGCATTGAACACCATAAGAGA
AAGTAGTGACAAGTGTTGGCCATGGAACAGGTAGTTTTCCAGTAGTGCAAATAAATTTAAGGGTAAGCTT
TCCGTATGTAGCATCACCTTCACCCTCTCCACTGACAGAAAATTTGTGCCCATTAACATCACCATCTAAT
TCAACAAGAATTGGGACAACTCCAGTGAAAAGTTCTTCTCCTTTGCTAGCCATTCTAGATCGAACCACTT
TGTACAAGAAAGTTGGGCTAACTCTCTCGGTCACGGGCGTCCGGCTGTCCACAGGCTCCTCTCTGTTTGG
CCTTGGCATGGAGGATGAAACAATGTCTTTGCGCTCTCCCTCCCCTCGGTGTTTGTACTTTTCTGCGGCC
GTGGCGGCGGTGGCAACCGCGGGCTGAGTCTTAGCTGGCTCCTTGGGGCAGCCGTCGCTCTCCAGTGAGC
CTCCTCTGGGCATCTTCTCCTCTTTGCAGACGCTGCTGCTCAAGTCCTGGGGCTCAGGGGGGCTGGTGGG
GTCCTCGGAGCTCTCGGGCTCAGGTGGAGGTGGGGGCAGGGGTGGGAGCAGTGGCACGGGGGCCTTTGGG
GACTCTGAGTGGTGGTGATGGTGGTGGTGCTCCTTCTTGGGGGGTGAGGAGGCGCTGCTGCTGCGCCCCT
TGGGGCTGCTCTCCTTGCTTTTCCGCCCAGGGCTCTTACAGGTCTTCAGTCCTTTCCCGCTCTTCTCACC
GAGGGTGGACACCAGCAGGGGCTTCACCACTTCCTTGACCTCGATGCTGACCGTCTCCCGGGTCTTGCGC
TTCTTGATGGGGAGTACGGTCTCCTGCACAGATCGGATAGAAGACTCCTTCACGGCTTTCTTTTTGGCCT
CGGCGGCAGCGGCTGCCACCACACTCCCCGGCTTTCGGCCCCGTTTCTTGGGAATGGCCTGAGGGTCGGC
CTCAGCTTTTCGCTTCCTGCCGGGGCGTTTGATCACCATGACCTGGGTGGATGTGGTGGCCCCACCCCCC
TCAGCCTTGCCCCCTGGCGAAGTTTGAAAAGGCATCTTGACAAGGAGCTTCCCAGGACTTTTCTCCAGGA
CCCTTTTCACCTGCACACCCTCTGACGTGGCCGCCTTGGGTCTCGTGGTGCCGCTCCCTTTGGGGCGTCC
CCGGCCTCTGCCAGTTCCTGGAGCTTTGGGAGATTTGGGCTTCTTAGGTGGTTTCTGCTCTCGCCGGGAG
GGGCTCCCTCTCCCAGTTACCGTGAAGTCAAAATCATTAGGGTCCAGGGATGTGTCGCCTACCTTTTCGA
AGTACGCAATCAACTCCACTTTAGAGCGAAAGGCTTTTCCCTGGGGATTGATCAAATACACATCATACTT
CCCAGCAGAGCGGCCAGATTTCCTTTGCTTAAGCTTCCGTGTCCAGCCTTCAGGCAGGGTGGGGTCATCA
TACATGGGTCCCCGGTCACGGATGATGGAGCGCCGCTGTTTGGGGGAGGCAGAAGCTTCCGGCACAGCCG
GGGCGGAGCCTGACCCTTCTGATGTCTCTGCTTTGCCTGCCTCTGCGGGCTCAGCAGAGTGGTGGGCTGA
TGGCTGCACGGGCTCATGCTTGCCCTCTTTCTCTTCTTTCTTATCTTTCTTCACCTTTTTAAACTTGAGG
GGTTTGTCCTTGAGGCCCTGGAGGTCCTGGTCTTCTGACTTTTCTTCCCTGAGCCCTAACATCCCAGCTA
CCATAACGCTAGCATAACTTCGTATAAAGTATCCTATACGAAGTTATTTGCCTTAACCCAGAAATTATCA
CTGTTATTCTTTAGAATGGTGCAAAGAATAACTTCGTATAATGTATGCTATACGAAGTTATGAATTCGAT
ATCAAGCTTATCGATAATCAACCTCTGGATTACAAAATTTGTGAAAGATTGACTGGTATTCTTAACTATG
TTGCTCCTTTTACGCTATGTGGATACGCTGCTTTAATGCCTTTGTATCATGCTATTGCTTCCCGTATGGC
TTTCATTTTCTCCTCCTTGTATAAATCCTGGTTGCTGTCTCTTTATGAGGAGTTGTGGCCCGTTGTCAGG
CAACGTGGCGTGGTGTGCACTGTGTTTGCTGACGCAACCCCCACTGGTTGGGGCATTGCCACCACCTGTC
AGCTCCTTTCCGGGACTTTCGCTTTCCCCCTCCCTATTGCCACGGCGGAACTCATCGCCGCCTGCCTTGC
CCGCTGCTGGACAGGGGCTCGGCTGTTGGGCACTGACAATTCCGTGGTGTTGTCGGGGAAATCATCGTCC
TTTCCTTGGCTGCTCGCCTATGTTGCCACCTGGATTCTGCGCGGGACGTCCTTCTGCTACGTCCCTTCGG
CCCTCAATCCAGCGGACCTTCCTTCCCGCGGCCTGCTGCCGGCTCTGCGGCCTCTTCCGCGTCTTCGCCT
TCGCCCTCAGACGAGTCGGATCTCCCTTTGGGCCGCCTCCCCGCATCGATACCGAGCGCTGCTCGAGAGA
TCTACGGGTGGCATCCCTGTGACCCCTCCCCAGTGCCTCTCCTGGCCCTGGAAGTTGCCACTCCAGTGCC
CACCAGCCTTGTCCTAATAAAATTAAGTTGCATCATTTTGTCTGACTAGGTGTCCTTCTATAATATTATG
GGGTGGAGGGGGGTGGTATGGAGCAAGGGGCAAGTTGGGAAGACAACCTGTAGGGCCTGCGGGGTCTATT
GGGAACCAAGCTGGAGTGCAGTGGCACAATCTTGGCTCACTGCAATCTCCGCCTCCTGGGTTCAAGCGAT
TCTCCTGCCTCAGCCTCCCGAGTTGTTGGGATTCCAGGCATGCATGACCAGGCTCAGCTAATTTTTGTTT
TTTTGGTAGAGACGGGGTTTCACCATATTGGCCAGGCTGGTCTCCAACTCCTAATCTCAGGTGATCTACC
CACCTTGGCCTCCCAAATTGCTGGGATTACAGGCGTGAACCACTGCTCCCTTCCCTGTCCTTCTGATTTT
GTAGGTAACCACGTGCGGACCGAGCGGCCGCAGGAACCCCTAGTGATGGAGTTGGCCACTCCCTCTCTGC
GCGCTCGCTCGCTCACTGAGGCCGGGCGACCAAAGGTCGCCCGACGCCCGGGCTTTGCCCGGGCGGCCTC
AGTGAGCGAGCGAGCGCGCAGCTGCCTGCAGGGGCGCCTGATGCGGTATTTTCTCCTTACGCATCTGTGC
GGTATTTCACACCGCATA
[95 nt withheld, positions 4499-4593]
T
[46 nt withheld, positions 4595-4640]
C
[141 nt withheld, positions 4642-4782]
CCTTTGACGTTGGAGTCCACGTTCTTT
[37 nt withheld, positions 4810-4846]
ACTCTATCTCGGGCTATTCTTTTGATTTATAAGGGATTTTGCCGATTTCGGTCTATTGGTTAAAAAATGA
GCTGATTTAACAAAAATTTAACGCGAATTTTAACAAAATATTAACGTTTACAATTTTATGGTGCACTCTC
AGTACAATCTGCTCTGATGCCGCATAGTTAAGCCAGCCCCGACACCCGCCAACACCCGCTGACGCGCCCT
GACGGGCTTGTCTGCTCCCGGCATCCGCTTACAGACAAGCTGTGACCGTCTCCGGGAGCTGCATGTGTCA
GAGGTTTTCACCGTCATCACCGAAACGCGCGAGACGAAAGGGCCTCGTGATACGCCTATTTTTATAGGTT
AATGTCATGATAATAATGGTTTCTTAGACGTCAGGTGGCACTTTTCGGGGAAATGTGCGCGGAACCCCTA
TTTGTTTATTTTTCTAAATACATTCAAATATGTATCCGCTCATGAGACAATAACCCTGATAAATGCTTCA
ATAATATTGAAAAAGGAAGAGTATGAGTATTCAACATTTCCGTGTCGCCCTTATTCCCTTTTTTGCGGCA
TTTTGCCTTCCTGTTTTTGCTCACCCAGAAACGCTGGTGAAAGTAAAAGATGCTGAAGATCAGTTGGGTG
CACGAGTGGGTTACATCGAACTGGATCTCAACAGCGGTAAGATCCTTGAGAGTTTTCGCCCCGAAGAACG
TTTTCCAATGATGAGCACTTTTAAAGTTCTGCTATGTGGCGCGGTATTATCCCGTATTGACGCCGGGCAA
GAGCAACTCGGTCGCCGCATACACTATTCTCAGAATGACTTGGTTGAGTACTCACCAGTCACAGAAAAGC
ATCTTACGGATGGCATGACAGTAAGAGAATTATGCAGTGCTGCCATAACCATGAGTGATAACACTGCGGC
CAACTTACTTCTGACAACGATCGGAGGACCGAAGGAGCTAACCGCTTTTTTGCACAACATGGGGGATCAT
GTAACTCGCCTTGATCGTTGGGAACCGGAGCTGAATGAAGCCATACCAAACGACGAGCGTGACACCACGA
TGCCTGTAGCAATGGCAACAACGTTGCGCAAACTATTAACTGGCGAACTACTTACTCTAGCTTCCCGGCA
ACAATTAATAGACTGGATGGAGGCGGATAAAGTTGCAGGACCACTTCTGCGCTCGGCCCTTCCGGCTGGC
TGGTTTATTGCTGATAAATCTGGAGCCGGTGAGCGTGGGTCTCGCGGTATCATTGCAGCACTGGGGCCAG
ATGGTAAGCCCTCCCGTATCGTAGTTATCTACACGACGGGGAGTCAGGCAACTATGGATGAACGAAATAG
ACAGATCGCTGAGATAGGTGCCTCACTGATTAAGCATTGGTAACTGTCAGACCAAGTTTACTCATATATA
CTTTAGATTGATTTAAAACTTCATTTTTAATTTAAAAGGATCTAGGTGAAGATCCTTTTTGATAATCTCA
TGACCAAAATCCCTTAACGTGAGTTTTCGTTCCACTGAGCGTCAGACCCCGTAGAAAAGATCAAAGGATC
TTCTTGAGATCCTTTTTTTCTGCGCGTAATCTGCTGCTTGCAAACAAAAAAACCACCGCTACCAGCGGTG
GTTTGTTTGCCGGATCAAGAGCTACCAACTCTTTTTCCGAAGGTAACTGGCTTCAGCAGAGCGCAGATAC
CAAATACTGTTCTTCTAGTGTAGCCGTAGTTAGGCCACCACTTCAAGAACTCTGTAGCACCGCCTACATA
CCTCGCTCTGCTAATCCTGTTACCAGTGGCTGCTGCCAGTGGCGATAAGTCGTGTCTTACCGGGTTGGAC
TCAAGACGATAGTTACCGGATAAGGCGCAGCGGTCGGGCTGAACGGGGGGTTCGTGCACACAGCCCAGCT
TGGAGCGAACGACCTACACCGAACTGAGATACCTACAGCGTGAGCTATGAGAAAGCGCCACGCTTCCCGA
AGGGAGAAAGGCGGACAGGTATCCGGTAAGCGGCAGGGTCGGAACAGGAGAGCGCACGAGGGAGCTTCCA
GGGGGAAACGCCTGGTATCTTTATAGTCCTGTCGGGTTTCGCCACCTCTGACTTGAGCGTCGATTTTTGT
GATGCTCGTCAGGGGGGCGGAGCCTATGGAAAAACGCCAGCAACGCGGCCTTTTTACGGTTCCTGGCCTT
TTGCTGGCCTTTTGCTCACATGT
Features (pLannotate 1.2.2; 24 found; start..end, strand, type, name):
     12..39      +  repeat_region  AAV2 ITR (fragment): inverted terminal repeat of adeno-associated virus serotype 2 inverted
     68..95      +  repeat_region  AAV2 ITR (fragment): inverted terminal repeat of adeno-associated virus serotype 2 inverted
    175..622     +  promoter       hSyn promoter: human synapsin I promoter; confers neuron-specific expression (Kügler et al., 2003)
    636..653     +  misc_feature   MCS (fragment): pUC18/19 multiple cloning site
    660..693     +  protein_bind   lox2272: Cre-mediated recombination occurs in the 8-bp core sequence (GGATACTT). lox2272 sites are compatible with each other, but incompatible with loxP or loxN sites (Lee and Saito, 1988). Cre recombinase
    694..743     -  intron         β-globin intron (fragment): internally truncated intron from human β-globin
    744..777     +  protein_bind   loxP: Cre-mediated recombination occurs in the 8-bp core sequence (GCATACAT). Cre recombinase
    804..1523    -  CDS            Cycle 3 GFP: Cycle 3 GFP (Crameri et al., 1996) mammalian codon-optimized
   1534..1557    +  protein_bind   attB2: mutant version of attB; recombination site for the Gateway® BP reaction BP Clonase™
   1557..3014    -  CDS            MECP2: MECP2_HUMAN - Experimental evidence at protein level: Swiss-Prot protein existence level 1. Chromosomal protein that binds to methylated DNA. It can bind specifically to a single methyl-CpG pair. It is not influenced by sequences flanking the methyl-CpGs. Mediates transcriptional repression through interaction with histone deacetylase and the corepressor SIN3A. Binds both 5-methylcytosine (5mC) and 5-hydroxymethylcytosine (5hmC)- containing DNA, with a preference for 5-methylcytosine (5mC). From Homo sapiens (Human).
   3024..3057    -  protein_bind   lox2272: Cre-mediated recombination occurs in the 8-bp core sequence (GGATACTT). lox2272 sites are compatible with each other, but incompatible with loxP or loxN sites (Lee and Saito, 1988). Cre recombinase
   3058..3107    -  intron         β-globin intron (fragment): internally truncated intron from human β-globin
   3108..3141    -  protein_bind   loxP: Cre-mediated recombination occurs in the 8-bp core sequence (GCATACAT). Cre recombinase
   3142..3166    +  misc_feature   MCS (fragment): pBluescript multiple cloning site
   3166..3754    +  misc_feature   WPRE: woodchuck hepatitis virus posttranscriptional regulatory element
   3786..4262    +  polyA_signal   hGH poly(A) signal: human growth hormone polyadenylation signal
   4302..4442    +  repeat_region  AAV2 ITR: inverted terminal repeat of adeno-associated virus serotype 2 inverted
   4447..4498    -  misc_feature   bom (fragment): basis of mobility region from pBR322
   4517..4972    +  rep_origin     f1 ori (sequence partly withheld): f1 bacteriophage origin of replication; arrow indicates direction of (+) strand synthesis
   4973..5022    -  misc_feature   bom (fragment): basis of mobility region from pBR322
   5124..5159    -  CDS            rop (fragment): Rop protein, which maintains plasmids at low copy number; rop
   5254..5358    +  promoter       AmpR promoter: bla
   5359..6219    +  CDS            AmpR: β-lactamase; bla; confers resistance to ampicillin, carbenicillin, and related antibiotics
   6390..6978    +  rep_origin     ori: high-copy-number ColE1/pMB1/pBR322/pUC origin of replication
