[The description below was written by a language model from this plasmid's Addgene catalogue record and pLannotate feature annotations shown in this document.]
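Description:
pAAV-hSyn-DIO-hMECP2-cycle3GFP is an adeno-associated virus transfer plasmid of about 7.0 kb, built for Cre-dependent, neuron-restricted expression of human MECP2 fused to Cycle 3 GFP. It is propagated in E. coli through a high-copy ColE1/pUC-type origin and selected with ampicillin via the β-lactamase gene. An f1 phage origin is also present in the backbone. The expression cassette lies between AAV2 inverted terminal repeats, which allow the intervening DNA to be packaged into recombinant AAV particles. The right ITR is annotated in full, while only short fragments of the left ITR were detected, which may reflect the difficulty of sequencing and annotating these repeats. The recorded use of a recombination-deficient growth strain is consistent with the need to keep ITRs stable.

The human synapsin I promoter drives the cassette and confers neuron-specific transcription. Downstream, the MECP2 coding sequence and the Cycle 3 GFP coding sequence sit on the reverse strand relative to the promoter, with GFP at the C-terminal end of the fusion and a residual Gateway attB2 site at their junction. This inverted unit is flanked by lox2272 and loxP pairs arranged in opposing orientation (a DIO/FLEx design), so no sense transcript is made until Cre recombinase inverts the insert and then excises one site of each pair, locking it in the forward orientation. A WPRE and the human growth hormone polyadenylation signal follow, to enhance transcript stability and processing. MECP2 is a methyl-CpG-binding chromosomal protein, and the associated study examined how its levels affect heterochromatic foci in mouse neurons. The construct therefore suits the production of fluorescently tagged MECP2 in Cre-defined neuronal populations.
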