Addgene plasmid #163706: pAAV-hSyn-DIO-hMECP2-cycle3GFP
Purpose: pAAV plasmid for Cre-dependent expression of human MECP2 fused with cycle3 GFP under Syn promoter
Depositing lab: Michisuke Yuzaki. Depositing organization: Keio University. Publication: MeCP2 Levels Regulate the 3D Structure of Heterochromatic Foci in Mouse Neurons. Ito-Ishida A, Baker SA, Sillitoe RV, Sun Y, Zhou J, Ono Y, Iwakiri J, Yuzaki M, Zoghbi HY. J Neurosci. 2020 Nov 4;40(45):8746-8766. doi: 10.1523/JNEUROSCI.1281-19.2020. Epub 2020 Oct 12. PubMed 33046553.
Backbone
  Vector backbone: pAAV
  Vector type: AAV
Growth in bacteria
  Bacterial resistance: Ampicillin, 100 μg/mL
  Growth temperature: 37°C
  Growth strain: NEB Stable
  Copy number: High Copy
Gene/Insert
  Gene/Insert name: hMECP2-cycle3GFP
  Species: H. sapiens (human); Aequorea victoria
  Entrez Gene: MECP2 (a.k.a. AUTSX3, MRX16, MRX79, MRXS13, MRXSL, PPMX, RS, RTS, RTT)
  Promoter: hSyn
  Cloning method: Ligation Independent Cloning
  Sequencing primers: 5′ GFP-R
Resource information
  A portion of this plasmid was derived from a plasmid made by: hMecp2-cycle3GFP is from Huda Zoghbi (Addgene plasmid # 48078)
Terms and licenses: Academic/Nonprofit Terms; Industry Terms: Not Available to Industry
How to cite: pAAV-hSyn-DIO-hMECP2-cycle3GFP was a gift from Michisuke Yuzaki (Addgene plasmid # 163706 ; http://n2t.net/addgene:163706 ; RRID:Addgene_163706)
